>Addgene plasmid #43653 | III-GTAG | depositor partial sequence | sequence record 58918 | III-GTAG sequence 426 bps
CGTCTCGGCTCACCCCAGAGCAGGTCGTGGCAATCGCGAGCAATAACGGCGGAAAACAGGCTTTGGAAAC
GGTGCAGAGGCTCCTTCCAGTGCTGTGCCAAGCGCACGGACTCACCCCAGAGCAGGTCGTGGCCATTGCC
TCGAATGGAGGGGGCAAACAGGCGTTGGAAACCGTACAACGATTGCTGCCGGTGCTGTGCCAAGCGCACG
GCCTCACCCCAGAGCAGGTCGTGGCAATCGCCTCCAACATTGGCGGGAAACAGGCACTCGAGACTGTCCA
GCGCCTGCTTCCCGTGCTGTGCCAAGCGCACGGATTAACCCCAGAGCAGGTCGTGGCAATCGCGAGCAAT
AACGGCGGAAAACAGGCTTTGGAAACGGTGCAGAGGCTCCTTCCAGTGCTGTGCCAAGCGCACGGACTCA
GAGACG
