>Addgene plasmid #43653 | III-GTAG | addgene partial sequence | sequence record 61733 | M13-F20 5'-TGTAAAACGACGGCCAGT-3'
GCGAATTGGGCCCTCTGATGCATGCTCGAGCGGCCGCCAGTGTGATGGATATCTGCAGAATTCGCCCTTG
ATGCCGTCCTAGCGCGTCTCGGCTCACCCCAGAGCAGGTCGTGGCAATCGCGAGCAATAACGGCGGAAAA
CAGGCTTTGGAAACGGTGCAGAGGCTCCTTCCAGTGCTGTGCCAAGCGCACGGACTCACCCCAGAGCAGG
TCGTGGCCATTGCCTCGAATGGAGGGGGCAAACAGGCGTTGGAAACCGTACAACGATTGCTGCCGGTGCT
GTGCCAAGCGCACGGCCTCACCCCAGAGCAGGTCGTGGCAATCGCCTCCAACATTGGCGGGAAACAGGCA
CTCGAGACTGTCCAGCGCCTGCTTCCCGTGCTGTGCCAAGCGCACGGATTAACCCCAGAGCAGGTCGTGG
CAATCGCGAGCAATAACGGCGGAAAACAGGCTTTGGAAACGGTGCAGAGGCTCCTTCCAGTGCTGTGCCA
AGCGCACGGACTCAGAGACGTGGGCACAGGAAAGATACTTAAGGGCGAATTCCAGCACACTGGCGGCCGT
TACTAGTGGATCCGAGCTCGGTACCAAGCTTGATGCATAGCTTGAGTATTCTATAGTGTCACCTAAANTG
CTTNAATNAATCNTNCNNNTNGCTGTTNNATGNGNNNTNTTGATTGCCGNTTCTTNTTCTTCCTCACTCA
CTNACTCGATGCNTCTCGGTCGTTCGNCTGCGGTGANTANTGATCNGNTCTNTCTCANNTTAATTNTACT
TGTTANTCACTG
