[The description below was written by a language model from this plasmid's Addgene catalogue record.]
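Description:
III-GTAG is a bacterial cloning plasmid built on the commercial pCRII-TOPO backbone (about 4 kb without insert), into which a 426 bp synthetic fragment was introduced by TOPO cloning. It is a high-copy plasmid maintained in E. coli, and the record lists both ampicillin and kanamycin resistance, consistent with the two selectable markers carried by this backbone. No feature table is provided, so individual elements such as the origin of replication are not itemised. The use of T7 and M13-reverse as sequencing primers shows that the insert sits in the standard multiple cloning region, flanked by these primer sites.

The insert is described only by its name and as synthetic; the record does not spell out its function. The plasmid comes from a published TALEN genome-editing system developed for generating human stem cell-based disease models. In that context, the name plausibly denotes a pre-assembled block of TAL effector repeats recognising the four-base sequence GTAG, with "III" indicating its position within a larger repeat array. The insert size is consistent with roughly four repeat units of about 100 bp each. This reading is an inference from the name, size and associated publication rather than something stated in the catalogue fields.

As a cloning-only vector, it has no recorded promoter for expression in mammalian cells and no reporter or tag. It most likely serves as a library component from which the fragment is taken and combined with other modules to build a full-length, custom TALEN in a separate expression vector.
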