Addgene plasmid #43653: III-GTAG
Depositing lab: Chad Cowan & Kiran Musunuru. Depositing organization: Harvard University. Publication: A TALEN Genome-Editing System for Generating Human Stem Cell-Based Disease Models. Ding Q, Lee YK, Schaefer EA, Peters DT, Veres A, Kim K, Kuperwasser N, Motola DL, Meissner TB, Hendriks WT, Trevisan M, Gupta RM, Moisan A, Banks E, Friesen M, Schinzel RT, Xia F, Tang A, Xia Y, Figueroa E, Wann A, Ahfeldt T, Daheron L, Zhang F, Rubin LL, Peng LF, Chung RT, Musunuru K, Cowan CA. Cell Stem Cell. 2012 Dec 12. pii: S1934-5909(12)00645-5. doi: 10.1016/j.stem.2012.11.011. PubMed 23246482.
Backbone
  Vector backbone: pCRII-TOPO
  Backbone manufacturer: Invitrogen
  Backbone size w/o insert (bp): 3973
  Vector type: Bacterial Cloning
Growth in bacteria
  Bacterial resistance: Ampicillin and Kanamycin, 100 & 50 μg/mL
  Growth temperature: 37°C
  Growth strain: Top10
  Copy number: High Copy
Gene/Insert
  Gene/Insert name: III-GTAG
  Species: Synthetic
  Insert size (bp): 426
  Cloning method: TOPO Cloning
  Sequencing primers: 5′ T7; 3′ M13-rev
Terms and licenses: Academic/Nonprofit Terms; Industry Terms: Not Available to Industry
How to cite: III-GTAG was a gift from Chad Cowan & Kiran Musunuru (Addgene plasmid # 43653 ; http://n2t.net/addgene:43653 ; RRID:Addgene_43653)
